Addgene plasmid #202058: pJT360 AAV-Rapamycin Inducible-noActivator Domain -Citrine
Purpose: Inducible AAV with reporter gene and cloning site to add activator domains
Depositing lab: Michael Bassik & Lacra Bintu. Depositing organization: Stanford University. Publication: Development of compact transcriptional effectors using high-throughput measurements in diverse contexts. Tycko J, Van MV, Aradhana, DelRosso N, Ye H, Yao D, Valbuena R, Vaughan-Jackson A, Xu X, Ludwig C, Spees K, Liu K, Gu M, Khare V, Mukund AX, Suzuki PH, Arana S, Zhang C, Du PP, Ornstein TS, Hess GT, Kamber RA, Qi LS, Khalil AS, Bintu L, Bassik MC. Nat Biotechnol. 2024 Nov 1. doi: 10.1038/s41587-024-02442-6. PubMed 39487265.
Backbone
  Vector backbone: pJT310
  Vector type: Mammalian Expression, AAV ; AAV with reporter
Growth in bacteria
  Bacterial resistance: Ampicillin, 100 μg/mL
  Growth temperature: 37°C
  Growth strain: NEB Stable
  Copy number: High Copy
Gene/Insert
  Gene/Insert name: AAV-Rapamycin Inducible-noActivator Domain -Citrine
  Species: H. sapiens (human)
  Mutation: ITRs intact
  Cloning method: Restriction Enzyme; 5′ cloning site Unknown (unknown if destroyed)
Terms and licenses: Academic/Nonprofit Terms; Industry Terms: Not Available to Industry
Depositor comments: ITRs intact . Please visit https://www.biorxiv.org/content/10.1101/2023.05.12.540558v1 for bioRxiv preprint.
How to cite: pJT360 AAV-Rapamycin Inducible-noActivator Domain -Citrine was a gift from Michael Bassik & Lacra Bintu (Addgene plasmid # 202058 ; http://n2t.net/addgene:202058 ; RRID:Addgene_202058)
