[The description below was written by a language model from this plasmid's Addgene catalogue record and pLannotate feature annotations shown in this document.]
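Description:
pJT360 AAV-Rapamycin Inducible-noActivator Domain-Citrine is a 5.3 kb AAV transfer plasmid for mammalian expression, built on the pJT310 backbone. It is propagated in bacteria through a high-copy ColE1/pUC-type origin with ampicillin selection (AmpR under its own bla promoter). The backbone also carries an f1 phage origin and small remnants of the pBR322 bom and rop regions. Two AAV2 inverted terminal repeats, which the depositor notes are intact, flank a payload of roughly 2.4 kb. These repeats allow the intervening sequence to be packaged into recombinant AAV particles.

Between the ITRs the construct combines a rapamycin-dimerizable transcription factor system with its own reporter. The annotated parts, in order, are:
- a c-Myc nuclear localization signal fused to a fragment of the FRB rapamycin-binding domain;
- the composite ZFHD1 DNA-binding domain (Zif268/Oct-1 derived), followed by an FKBP12-type domain that the automated annotation calls the F36V variant (DmrB);
- a minimal human IL-2 promoter driving the yellow fluorescent protein Citrine, ending in a synthetic poly(A) signal.

In this type of design, rapamycin bridges the FKBP and FRB modules. Whatever is fused to FRB is thereby recruited to ZFHD1 bound upstream of the minimal promoter, and Citrine fluorescence reports activation. As the name and stated purpose indicate, no activator domain is present. Instead there is a cloning site where candidate activators can be inserted, so the plasmid works as both a negative control and a recipient vector for testing compact transcriptional effectors in an AAV-deliverable format.

The feature table does not annotate the promoter driving the two fusion proteins, the element separating them, the ZFHD1 binding sites, or the exact cloning site. The record does not state these details.
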