Features (pLannotate 1.2.2; 17 found; start..end, strand, type, name):
    975..1563    +  rep_origin     ori: high-copy-number ColE1/pMB1/pBR322/pUC origin of replication
   1625..1765    -  repeat_region  AAV2 ITR: inverted terminal repeat of adeno-associated virus serotype 2 inverted
   1772..1792    +  protein_bind   attB4: mutant version of attB; core recombination site for the Gateway® BP reaction BP Clonase™
   1947..1973    +  CDS            c-myc NLS: nuclear localization signal of human c-Myc proto-oncogene (Dang and Lee, 1988)
   1974..2234    +  CDS            FRB (fragment): FKBP-rapamycin binding domain of human FRAP
   2376..2738    +  CDS            ZFHD1 (DNA binding domain): composite human DNA-binding domain composed of domains from the transcription factors Zif268 and Oct-1 (Pomerantz et al., 1995)
   2748..3065    +  CDS            DmrB: F36V mutant of FK506-binding protein FKBP12 binds synthetic ligands that do not bind wild-type FKBP
   3270..3383    +  promoter       IL-2 promoter: minimal promoter from the human interleukin-2 gene
   3393..4109    +  CDS            Citrine: Citrine is a basic (constitutively fluorescent) yellow fluorescent protein published in 2001, derived from Aequorea victoria. It has moderate acid sensitivity.
   4145..4164    +  polyA_signal   poly(A) signal (fragment): synthetic polyadenylation signal
   4201..4341    +  repeat_region  AAV2 ITR: inverted terminal repeat of adeno-associated virus serotype 2 inverted
   4346..4397    -  misc_feature   bom (fragment): basis of mobility region from pBR322
   4416..4871    +  rep_origin     f1 ori (sequence partly withheld): f1 bacteriophage origin of replication; arrow indicates direction of (+) strand synthesis
   4872..4921    -  misc_feature   bom (fragment): basis of mobility region from pBR322
   5023..5058    -  CDS            rop (fragment): Rop protein, which maintains plasmids at low copy number; rop
   5153..5257    +  promoter       AmpR promoter: bla
   5258..804     +  CDS            AmpR (across the origin): β-lactamase; bla; confers resistance to ampicillin, carbenicillin, and related antibiotics
>Addgene plasmid #202058 | pJT360 AAV-Rapamycin Inducible-noActivator Domain -Citrine | addgene full sequence | sequence record 418114 | Addgene NGS Result
CCTGTTTTTGCTCACCCAGAAACGCTGGTGAAAGTAAAAGATGCTGAAGATCAGTTGGGTGCACGAGTGG
GTTACATCGAACTGGATCTCAACAGCGGTAAGATCCTTGAGAGTTTTCGCCCCGAAGAACGTTTTCCAAT
GATGAGCACTTTTAAAGTTCTGCTATGTGGCGCGGTATTATCCCGTATTGACGCCGGGCAAGAGCAACTC
GGTCGCCGCATACACTATTCTCAGAATGACTTGGTTGAGTACTCACCAGTCACAGAAAAGCATCTTACGG
ATGGCATGACAGTAAGAGAATTATGCAGTGCTGCCATAACCATGAGTGATAACACTGCGGCCAACTTACT
TCTGACAACGATCGGAGGACCGAAGGAGCTAACCGCTTTTTTGCACAACATGGGGGATCATGTAACTCGC
CTTGATCGTTGGGAACCGGAGCTGAATGAAGCCATACCAAACGACGAGCGTGACACCACGATGCCTGTAG
CAATGGCAACAACGTTGCGCAAACTATTAACTGGCGAACTACTTACTCTAGCTTCCCGGCAACAATTAAT
AGACTGGATGGAGGCGGATAAAGTTGCAGGACCACTTCTGCGCTCGGCCCTTCCGGCTGGCTGGTTTATT
GCTGATAAATCTGGAGCCGGTGAGCGTGGAAGCCGCGGTATCATTGCAGCACTGGGGCCAGATGGTAAGC
CCTCCCGTATCGTAGTTATCTACACGACGGGGAGTCAGGCAACTATGGATGAACGAAATAGACAGATCGC
TGAGATAGGTGCCTCACTGATTAAGCATTGGTAACTGTCAGACCAAGTTTACTCATATATACTTTAGATT
GATTTAAAACTTCATTTTTAATTTAAAAGGATCTAGGTGAAGATCCTTTTTGATAATCTCATGACCAAAA
TCCCTTAACGTGAGTTTTCGTTCCACTGAGCGTCAGACCCCGTAGAAAAGATCAAAGGATCTTCTTGAGA
TCCTTTTTTTCTGCGCGTAATCTGCTGCTTGCAAACAAAAAAACCACCGCTACCAGCGGTGGTTTGTTTG
CCGGATCAAGAGCTACCAACTCTTTTTCCGAAGGTAACTGGCTTCAGCAGAGCGCAGATACCAAATACTG
TTCTTCTAGTGTAGCCGTAGTTAGGCCACCACTTCAAGAACTCTGTAGCACCGCCTACATACCTCGCTCT
GCTAATCCTGTTACCAGTGGCTGCTGCCAGTGGCGATAAGTCGTGTCTTACCGGGTTGGACTCAAGACGA
TAGTTACCGGATAAGGCGCAGCGGTCGGGCTGAACGGGGGGTTCGTGCACACAGCCCAGCTTGGAGCGAA
CGACCTACACCGAACTGAGATACCTACAGCGTGAGCTATGAGAAAGCGCCACGCTTCCCGAAGGGAGAAA
GGCGGACAGGTATCCGGTAAGCGGCAGGGTCGGAACAGGAGAGCGCACGAGGGAGCTTCCAGGGGGAAAC
GCCTGGTATCTTTATAGTCCTGTCGGGTTTCGCCACCTCTGACTTGAGCGTCGATTTTTGTGATGCTCGT
CAGGGGGGCGGAGCCTATGGAAAAACGCCAGCAACGCGGCCTTTTTACGGTTCCTGGCCTTTTGCTGGCC
TTTTGCTCACATGTCCTGCAGGCAGCTGCGCGCTCGCTCGCTCACTGAGGCCGCCCGGGCAAAGCCCGGG
CGTCGGGCGACCTTTGGTCGCCCGGCCTCAGTGAGCGAGCGAGCGCGCAGAGAGGGAGTGGCCAACTCCA
TCACTAGGGGTTCCTTCTAGACAACTTTGTATAGAAAAGTTGGGTACCGCGGCCGCACGCGTTAATGATG
GGCGCTACAGTAATGATGGGCGGAATTCCTCGAGGTACTTATATAAGGGGGTGGGGGCGCGTTCGTCCTC
AGTCGCGATCGAACACTCGAGCCGAGCAGACGTGCCTAACCGGTGCCGCCACCATGCCTGCTGCCAAGAG
GGTCAAGTTGGACTGGCATGAAGGCCTGGAAGAGGCATCTCGTTTGTACTTTGGGGAAAGGAACGTGAAA
GGCATGTTTGAGGTGCTGGAGCCCTTGCATGCTATGATGGAACGGGGCCCCCAGACTCTGAAGGAAACAT
CTTTTAATCAGGCCTATGGTCGTGATTTAATGGAGGCCCAAGAGTGGTGCAGGAAGTACATGAAATCAGG
GAATGTCAAGGACCTCACCCAAGCCTGGGACCTCTATTATCATGTGTTCCGACGAATCTCAAAGCAGTCT
GGATCCGGATCAGGCTCCGGAGACGGGTCAAGCGTCTCTGGATCTGGAGAGGGAAGGGGAAGCCTCCTAA
CTTGCGGAGATGTCGAGGAGAATCCTGGCCCACCTGCCGCTAAGCGTGTCAAGTTGGACTCTAGAGAACG
CCCGTATGCTTGCCCTGTCGAGTCCTGCGATCGCCGCTTTTCTCGCTCGGATGAGCTTACCCGCCATATC
CGCATCCACACAGGCCAGAAGCCCTTCCAGTGTCGAATCTGCATGCGTAACTTCAGTCGTAGTGACCACC
TTACCACCCACATCCGCACCCACACAGGCGGCGGCCGCAGGAGGAAGAAACGCACCAGCATAGAGACTAA
CATCCGTGTGGCCTTAGAGAAGAGTTTCTTGGAGAATCAAAAGCCTACCTCGGAAGAGATCACTATGATT
GCTGATCAGCTCAATATGGAAAAAGAGGTGATTCGTGTTTGGTTCTGTAACCGCCGCCAGAAAGAAAAAA
GAATCAACAAGGGCGGCGTGCAGGTGGAGACTATCTCCCCAGGCGACGGGCGCACCTTCCCCAAGCGCGG
CCAGACCTGCGTGGTGCACTACACCGGGATGCTTGAAGATGGAAAGAAATTTGATTCCTCCCGGGACAGA
AACAAGCCCTTTAAGTTTATGCTAGGCAAGCAGGAGGTGATCCGAGGCTGGGAAGAAGGGGTTGCCCAGA
TGAGTGTGGGTCAGAGAGCCAAACTGACTATATCTCCAGATTATGCCTATGGTGCCACTGGGCACCCAGG
CATCATCCCACCACATGCCACTCTCGTCTTTGATGTGGAGCTTCTAAAACTGGAATAACATATGAAATAA
AATACGAAATGCGTACGTAATGATGGGCGCTAAATTAATGATGGGCGGAGTTGTAATGATGGGCGCTCGT
TTAATGATGGGCGTCTAGCTAATGATGGGCGGGCGATTAATGATGGGCGAAGGACTAATGATGGGCGCAG
CGGTAATGATGGGCGATCAGCTAATGATGGGCGACGCGAATTAATTCAACATTTTGACACCCCCATAATA
TTTTTCCAGAATTAACAGTATAAATTGCATCTCTTGTTCAAGAGTTCCCTATCACTCTCTTTAATCACTA
CTCACAGTAACCTCAACTCCTGCGCCGCCACCATGGTGAGCAAGGGCGAGGAGCTGTTCACCGGGGTGGT
GCCCATCCTGGTCGAGCTGGACGGCGACGTAAACGGCCACAAGTTCAGCGTGTCCGGCGAGGGCGAGGGC
GATGCCACCTACGGCAAGCTGACCCTGAAGTTCATCTGCACCACCGGCAAGCTGCCCGTGCCCTGGCCCA
CCCTCGTGACCACCTTCGGCTACGGCCTGATGTGCTTCGCCCGCTACCCCGACCACATGAAGCAGCACGA
CTTCTTCAAGTCCGCCATGCCCGAAGGCTACGTCCAGGAGCGCACCATCTTCTTCAAGGACGACGGCAAC
TACAAGACCCGCGCCGAGGTGAAGTTCGAGGGCGACACCCTGGTGAACCGCATCGAGCTGAAGGGCATCG
ACTTCAAGGAGGACGGCAACATCCTGGGGCACAAGCTGGAGTACAACTACAACAGCCACAACGTCTATAT
CATGGCCGACAAGCAGAAGAACGGCATCAAGGTGAACTTCAAGATCCGCCACAACATCGAGGACGGCAGC
GTGCAGCTCGCCGACCACTACCAGCAGAACACCCCCATCGGCGACGGCCCCGTGCTGCTGCCCGACAACC
ACTACCTGAGCTACCAGTCCGCCCTGAGCAAAGACCCCAACGAGAAGCGCGATCACATGGTCCTGCTGGA
GTTCGTGACCGCCGCCGGGATCACTCTCGGCATGGACGAGCTGTACAAGTAAGCCTAATAAAGAGCTCAG
ATGCATGCATCAGAGTGTGTTGGTTTTTTGTGTGTCGGACCGAGCGGCCGCGCATGCTGGGGAGGGCCGC
AGGAACCCCTAGTGATGGAGTTGGCCACTCCCTCTCTGCGCGCTCGCTCGCTCACTGAGGCCGGGCGACC
AAAGGTCGCCCGACGCCCGGGCTTTGCCCGGGCGGCCTCAGTGAGCGAGCGAGCGCGCAGCTGCCTGCAG
GGGCGCCTGATGCGGTATTTTCTCCTTACGCATCTGTGCGGTATTTCACACCGCATA
[95 nt withheld, positions 4398-4492]
T
[46 nt withheld, positions 4494-4539]
C
[141 nt withheld, positions 4541-4681]
CCTTTGACGTTGGAGTCCACGTTCTTT
[37 nt withheld, positions 4709-4745]
ACTCTATCTCGGGCTATTCTTTTGATTTATAAGGGATTTTGCCGATTTCGGTCTATTGGTTAAAAAATGA
GCTGATTTAACAAAAATTTAACGCGAATTTTAACAAAATATTAACGTTTACAATTTTATGGTGCACTCTC
AGTACAATCTGCTCTGATGCCGCATAGTTAAGCCAGCCCCGACACCCGCCAACACCCGCTGACGCGCCCT
GACGGGCTTGTCTGCTCCCGGCATCCGCTTACAGACAAGCTGTGACCGTCTCCGGGAGCTGCATGTGTCA
GAGGTTTTCACCGTCATCACCGAAACGCGCGAGACGAAAGGGCCTCGTGATACGCCTATTTTTATAGGTT
AATGTCATGATAATAATGGTTTCTTAGACGTCAGGTGGCACTTTTCGGGGAAATGTGCGCGGAACCCCTA
TTTGTTTATTTTTCTAAATACATTCAAATATGTATCCGCTCATGAGACAATAACCCTGATAAATGCTTCA
ATAATATTGAAAAAGGAAGAGTATGAGTATTCAACATTTCCGTGTCGCCCTTATTCCCTTTTTTGCGGCA
TTTTGCCTT
